Addgene plasmid #112366: pZFX-donor
Purpose: CRISPR donor plasmid to tag human transcription factor ZFX with GFP
Depositing lab: Kevin White.
Backbone
  Vector backbone: pUC19
  Vector type: CRISPR
Growth in bacteria
  Bacterial resistance: Ampicillin, 100 μg/mL
  Growth temperature: 37°C
  Growth strain: DH5alpha
  Copy number: High Copy
Gene/Insert
  Gene/Insert name: ZFX homology arms flanking EGFP-IRES-Neo cassette
  Species: H. sapiens (human)
  Entrez Gene: ZFX (a.k.a. ZNF926)
  Cloning method: Gibson Cloning
  Sequencing primers: 5′ M13pUC-fwd; 3′ M13pUC-rev
Terms and licenses: Academic/Nonprofit Terms; Industry Terms: Not Available to Industry
Depositor comments: Cloning source: K562. Use with plasmid pZFX.1.0-gDNA.
How to cite: pZFX-donor was a gift from Kevin White (Addgene plasmid # 112366 ; http://n2t.net/addgene:112366 ; RRID:Addgene_112366)
