[The description below was written by a language model from this plasmid's Addgene catalogue record and pLannotate feature annotations shown in this document.]
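Description:
pZFX-donor is a homology-directed repair donor plasmid built on the pUC19 backbone and designed for CRISPR-mediated knock-in of a GFP tag at the endogenous human ZFX locus, which encodes a zinc-finger transcription factor. In bacteria it behaves as a standard high-copy cloning vector. It carries the ColE1/pUC origin of replication and the β-lactamase gene with its own promoter for ampicillin selection, along with remnants of the pUC lac promoter/operator, lacZα and multiple cloning site that flank the insert.

The payload, assembled by Gibson cloning with K562 cells recorded as the cloning source, consists of ZFX homology arms surrounding an EGFP-IRES-Neo cassette. The feature table detects ZFX coding sequence immediately upstream of the cassette. It is matched by homology to the mouse Zfx protein, although the record gives the species as human, and it corresponds to the 5′ arm. This arrangement is consistent with fusing the tag to the C-terminal end of the protein. Between this arm and EGFP lie a short fragment matched to a TEV-cleavage/His composite tag and an S-Tag, which suggests a linker with affinity and epitope elements. Downstream, an EMCV IRES drives translation of the Tn5 neomycin phosphotransferase gene. No separate promoter is annotated in the cassette, so G418 resistance would presumably depend on transcription from the targeted ZFX locus after correct integration. The roughly 1 kb between NeoR and the vector MCS is unannotated and presumably contains the 3′ homology arm.

The plasmid is intended for use with its companion guide RNA plasmid, pZFX.1.0-gDNA, to generate cell lines expressing GFP-tagged ZFX from its native locus.
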