Features (pLannotate 1.2.2; 17 found; start..end, strand, type, name):
     58..74      -  protein_bind   lac operator: The lac repressor binds to the lac operator to inhibit transcription in E. coli. This inhibition can be relieved by adding lactose or isopropyl-β-D-thiogalactopyranoside (IPTG). lac repressor encoded by lacI
     82..112     -  promoter       lac promoter: promoter for the E. coli lac operon
    127..148     -  protein_bind   CAP binding site: CAP binding activates transcription in the presence of cAMP. E. coli catabolite activator protein
    161..253     -  CDS            lacI (fragment): lac repressor; lacI; The lac repressor binds to the lac operator to inhibit transcription in E. coli. This inhibition can be relieved by adding lactose or isopropyl-β-D-thiogalactopyranoside (IPTG).
    436..1024    -  rep_origin     ori: high-copy-number ColE1/pMB1/pBR322/pUC origin of replication
   1195..2055    -  CDS            AmpR: β-lactamase; bla; confers resistance to ampicillin, carbenicillin, and related antibiotics
   2056..2160    -  promoter       AmpR promoter: bla
   2255..2290    +  CDS            rop (fragment): Rop protein, which maintains plasmids at low copy number; rop
   2392..2491    +  misc_feature   bom (fragment): basis of mobility region from pBR322
   2497..2654    -  CDS            lacZα (fragment): LacZα fragment of β-galactosidase; lacZ fragment
   2671..3507    +  CDS            Zfx (fragment): ZFX_MOUSE - Experimental evidence at protein level: Swiss-Prot protein existence level 1. Probable transcriptional activator. From Mus musculus (Mouse).
   3528..3548    +  CDS            capTEV™ (fragment): composite tag for in vivo biotinylation, TEV protease cleavage, and 6xHis tagging
   3562..3606    +  CDS            S-Tag: affinity and epitope tag derived from pancreatic ribonuclease A
   3697..4416    +  CDS            EGFP: the original enhanced GFP (Yang et al., 1996) mammalian codon-optimized
   4454..5039    +  misc_feature   IRES2: internal ribosome entry site (IRES) of the encephalomyocarditis virus (EMCV)
   5121..5924    +  CDS            NeoR/KanR: aminoglycoside phosphotransferase from Tn5; aph(3')-II (or nptII); confers resistance to neomycin, kanamycin, and G418 (Geneticin®)
   6937..21      +  misc_feature   MCS (fragment) (across the origin): pUC18/19 multiple cloning site
>Addgene plasmid #112366 | pZFX-donor | depositor full sequence | sequence record 211757 | Full Sequence
GACCTGCAGGCATGCAAGCTTGGCGTAATCATGGTCATAGCTGTTTCCTGTGTGAAATTGTTATCCGCTC
ACAATTCCACACAACATACGAGCCGGAAGCATAAAGTGTAAAGCCTGGGGTGCCTAATGAGTGAGCTAAC
TCACATTAATTGCGTTGCGCTCACTGCCCGCTTTCCAGTCGGGAAACCTGTCGTGCCAGCTGCATTAATG
AATCGGCCAACGCGCGGGGAGAGGCGGTTTGCGTATTGGGCGCTCTTCCGCTTCCTCGCTCACTGACTCG
CTGCGCTCGGTCGTTCGGCTGCGGCGAGCGGTATCAGCTCACTCAAAGGCGGTAATACGGTTATCCACAG
AATCAGGGGATAACGCAGGAAAGAACATGTGAGCAAAAGGCCAGCAAAAGGCCAGGAACCGTAAAAAGGC
CGCGTTGCTGGCGTTTTTCCATAGGCTCCGCCCCCCTGACGAGCATCACAAAAATCGACGCTCAAGTCAG
AGGTGGCGAAACCCGACAGGACTATAAAGATACCAGGCGTTTCCCCCTGGAAGCTCCCTCGTGCGCTCTC
CTGTTCCGACCCTGCCGCTTACCGGATACCTGTCCGCCTTTCTCCCTTCGGGAAGCGTGGCGCTTTCTCA
TAGCTCACGCTGTAGGTATCTCAGTTCGGTGTAGGTCGTTCGCTCCAAGCTGGGCTGTGTGCACGAACCC
CCCGTTCAGCCCGACCGCTGCGCCTTATCCGGTAACTATCGTCTTGAGTCCAACCCGGTAAGACACGACT
TATCGCCACTGGCAGCAGCCACTGGTAACAGGATTAGCAGAGCGAGGTATGTAGGCGGTGCTACAGAGTT
CTTGAAGTGGTGGCCTAACTACGGCTACACTAGAAGGACAGTATTTGGTATCTGCGCTCTGCTGAAGCCA
GTTACCTTCGGAAAAAGAGTTGGTAGCTCTTGATCCGGCAAACAAACCACCGCTGGTAGCGGTGGTTTTT
TTGTTTGCAAGCAGCAGATTACGCGCAGAAAAAAAGGATCTCAAGAAGATCCTTTGATCTTTTCTACGGG
GTCTGACGCTCAGTGGAACGAAAACTCACGTTAAGGGATTTTGGTCATGAGATTATCAAAAAGGATCTTC
ACCTAGATCCTTTTAAATTAAAAATGAAGTTTTAAATCAATCTAAAGTATATATGAGTAAACTTGGTCTG
ACAGTTACCAATGCTTAATCAGTGAGGCACCTATCTCAGCGATCTGTCTATTTCGTTCATCCATAGTTGC
CTGACTCCCCGTCGTGTAGATAACTACGATACGGGAGGGCTTACCATCTGGCCCCAGTGCTGCAATGATA
CCGCGAGACCCACGCTCACCGGCTCCAGATTTATCAGCAATAAACCAGCCAGCCGGAAGGGCCGAGCGCA
GAAGTGGTCCTGCAACTTTATCCGCCTCCATCCAGTCTATTAATTGTTGCCGGGAAGCTAGAGTAAGTAG
TTCGCCAGTTAATAGTTTGCGCAACGTTGTTGCCATTGCTACAGGCATCGTGGTGTCACGCTCGTCGTTT
GGTATGGCTTCATTCAGCTCCGGTTCCCAACGATCAAGGCGAGTTACATGATCCCCCATGTTGTGCAAAA
AAGCGGTTAGCTCCTTCGGTCCTCCGATCGTTGTCAGAAGTAAGTTGGCCGCAGTGTTATCACTCATGGT
TATGGCAGCACTGCATAATTCTCTTACTGTCATGCCATCCGTAAGATGCTTTTCTGTGACTGGTGAGTAC
TCAACCAAGTCATTCTGAGAATAGTGTATGCGGCGACCGAGTTGCTCTTGCCCGGCGTCAATACGGGATA
ATACCGCGCCACATAGCAGAACTTTAAAAGTGCTCATCATTGGAAAACGTTCTTCGGGGCGAAAACTCTC
AAGGATCTTACCGCTGTTGAGATCCAGTTCGATGTAACCCACTCGTGCACCCAACTGATCTTCAGCATCT
TTTACTTTCACCAGCGTTTCTGGGTGAGCAAAAACAGGAAGGCAAAATGCCGCAAAAAAGGGAATAAGGG
CGACACGGAAATGTTGAATACTCATACTCTTCCTTTTTCAATATTATTGAAGCATTTATCAGGGTTATTG
TCTCATGAGCGGATACATATTTGAATGTATTTAGAAAAATAAACAAATAGGGGTTCCGCGCACATTTCCC
CGAAAAGTGCCACCTGACGTCTAAGAAACCATTATTATCATGACATTAACCTATAAAAATAGGCGTATCA
CGAGGCCCTTTCGTCTCGCGCGTTTCGGTGATGACGGTGAAAACCTCTGACACATGCAGCTCCCGGAGAC
GGTCACAGCTTGTCTGTAAGCGGATGCCGGGAGCAGACAAGCCCGTCAGGGCGCGTCAGCGGGTGTTGGC
GGGTGTCGGGGCTGGCTTAACTATGCGGCATCAGAGCAGATTGTACTGAGAGTGCACCATATGCGGTGTG
AAATACCGCACAGATGCGTAAGGAGAAAATACCGCATCAGGCGCCATTCGCCATTCAGGCTGCGCAACTG
TTGGGAAGGGCGATCGGTGCGGGCCTCTTCGCTATTACGCCAGCTGGCGAAAGGGGGATGTGCTGCAAGG
CGATTAAGTTGGGTAACGCCAGGGTTTTCCCAGTCACGACGTTGTAAAACGACGGCCAGTGAATTCGAGC
TCGGTACCCCGAGACAGCTGAACAAGGGTTATTGAATCGCCACCTCTTGGCAGTCCACAGCAAGAACTTT
CCTCATATTTGTGTGGAGTGTGGTAAGGGTTTTCGTCACCCGTCAGAGCTCAAAAAGCACATGAGAATCC
ATACTGGGGAGAAGCCGTACCAATGCCAGTACTGCGAATATAGGTCTGCAGACTCTTCTAACTTGAAAAC
GCATGTCAAAACTAAGCATAGTAAAGAGATGCCATTCAAGTGTGACATTTGTCTTCTGACTTTCTCGGAT
ACCAAAGAGGTGCAGCAACATGCTCTTATCCACCAAGAAAGCAAAACACACCAGTGTTTGCATTGCGACC
ACAAGAGTTCGAACTCAAGTGATTTGAAACGACACATAATTTCAGTTCACACGAAAGACTACCCCCATAA
GTGTGACATGTGTGATAAAGGCTTTCACAGGCCTTCAGAACTCAAGAAACACGTGGCTGCCCACAAGGGC
AAAAAAATGCACCAGTGTAGACATTGTGACTTTAAGATTGCAGATCCATTTGTTCTAAGTCGCCATATTC
TCTCAGTTCACACAAAGGATCTTCCATTTAGGTGCAAGAGATGTAGAAAGGGATTTAGGCAACAGAGTGA
GCTTAAAAAGCATATGAAGACACACAGTGGCAGGAAAGTGTATCAGTGTGAGTACTGTGAGTATAGCACT
ACAGATGCCTCAGGCTTTAAACGGCACGTTATTTCCATTCACACGAAAGACTATCCTCACCGGTGTGAGT
ACTGCAAGAAAGGCTTCCGAAGACCTTCAGAAAAGAACCAGCACATAATGCGACATCATAAAGAAGTTGG
CCTGCCCGGGATTCCAACTACTGCAAGCGAGAATCTTTATTTTCAGGGCGCCGCCAAATTCAAAGAAACC
GCTGCTGCTAAATTCGAACGCCAGCACATGGACAGCGGAGGTGGAGGTTCGAGCGGTCCCTCGGGTTCGT
CGAGCCTGGAAGTTCTGTTCCAGGGGCCCCTGTCGTCGAGCGGTCCCTCGGGTTCGATGGTGAGCAAAGG
CGAGGAGCTGTTCACCGGGGTGGTGCCCATCCTGGTCGAGCTGGACGGCGACGTAAACGGCCACAAGTTC
AGCGTGTCCGGCGAGGGCGAGGGCGATGCCACCTACGGCAAGCTGACCCTGAAGTTCATCTGCACCACCG
GCAAGCTGCCCGTGCCCTGGCCCACCCTCGTGACCACCCTGACCTACGGCGTGCAGTGCTTCAGCCGCTA
CCCCGACCACATGAAGCAGCACGACTTCTTCAAGTCCGCCATGCCCGAAGGCTACGTCCAGGAGCGCACC
ATCTTCTTCAAGGACGACGGCAACTACAAGACCCGCGCCGAGGTGAAGTTCGAGGGCGACACCCTGGTGA
ACCGCATCGAGCTGAAGGGCATCGACTTCAAGGAGGACGGCAACATCCTGGGGCACAAGCTGGAGTACAA
CTACAACAGCCACAACGTCTATATCATGGCCGACAAGCAGAAGAACGGCATCAAGGTGAACTTCAAGATC
CGCCACAACATCGAGGACGGCAGCGTGCAGCTCGCCGACCACTACCAGCAGAACACCCCCATCGGCGACG
GCCCCGTGCTGCTGCCCGACAACCACTACCTGAGCACCCAGTCCGCCCTGAGCAAAGACCCCAACGAGAA
GCGCGATCACATGGTCCTTAAGGAGTTCGTGACCGCCGCCGGGATCACTCTCGGCATGGACGAGCTGTAC
AAGTAATGATCTAGAGTCGAGTTAATTAAGAATTCCGCCCCCCCCCCTCTCCCTCCCCCCCCCTAACGTT
ACTGGCCGAAGCCGCTTGGAATAAGGCCGGTGTGCGTTTGTCTATATGTTATTTTCCACCATATTGCCGT
CTTTTGGCAATGTGAGGGCCCGGAAACCTGGCCCTGTCTTCTTGACGAGCATTCCTAGGGGTCTTTCCCC
TCTCGCCAAAGGAATGCAGGGTCTGTTGAATGTCGTGAAGGAAGCAGTTCCTCTGGAAGCTTCTTGAAGA
CAAACAACGTCTGTAGCGACCCTTTGCAGGCAGCGGAACCCCCCACCTGGCGACAGGTGCCTCTGCGGCC
AAAAGCCACGTGTATAAGATACACCTGCAAAGGCGGCACAACCCCAGTGCCACGTTGTGAGTTGGATAGT
TGTGGAAAGAGTCAAATGGCTCTCCTCAAGCGTATTCAACAAGGGGCTGAAGGATGCCCAGAAGGTACCC
CATTGTATGGGATCTGATCTGGGGCCTCGGTGCACATGCTTTACATGTGTTTAGTCGAGGTTAAAAAAAC
GTCTAGGCCCCCCGAACCACGGGGACGTGGTTTTCCTTTGAAAAACACGATGATAATATGGCCACAACCT
GTTACATTGCACAAGATAAAAATATATCATCACGAACAGTAAAACTGTCTGCTTACATAAACAGTAATAC
AAGGGGTGTTATGGGATCGGCCATTGAACAAGATGGATTGCACGCAGGTTCTCCGGCCGCTTGGGTGGAG
AGGCTATTCGGCTATGACTGGGCACAACAGACAATCGGCTGCTCTGATGCCGCCGTGTTCCGGCTGTCAG
CGCAGGGGCGCCCGGTTCTTTTTGTCAAGACCGACCTGTCCGGTGCCCTGAATGAACTGCAGGACGAGGC
AGCGCGGCTATCGTGGCTGGCCACGACGGGCGTTCCTTGCGCAGCTGTGCTCGACGTTGTCACTGAAGCG
GGAAGGGACTGGCTGCTATTGGGCGAAGTGCCGGGGCAGGATCTCCTGTCATCTCACCTTGCTCCTGCCG
AGAAAGTATCCATCATGGCTGATGCAATGCGGCGGCTGCATACGCTTGATCCGGCTACCTGCCCATTCGA
CCACCAAGCGAAACATCGCATCGAGCGAGCACGTACTCGGATGGAAGCCGGTCTTGTCGATCAGGATGAT
CTGGACGAAGAGCATCAGGGGCTCGCGCCAGCCGAACTGTTCGCCAGGCTCAAGGCGCGCATGCCCGACG
GCGAGGATCTCGTCGTGACCCATGGCGATGCCTGCTTGCCGAATATCATGGTGGAAAATGGCCGCTTTTC
TGGATTCATCGACTGTGGCCGGCTGGGTGTGGCGGACCGCTATCAGGACATAGCGTTGGCTACCCGTGAT
ATTGCTGAAGAGCTTGGCGGCGAATGGGCTGACCGCTTCCTCGTGCTTTACGGTATCGCCGCTCCCGATT
CGCAGCGCATCGCCTTCTATCGCCTTCTTGACGAGTTCTTCTGAGTCTAACAATACTTCTACAGAACGTT
TGTAGAGATATTGGCCTTGAAGCAGAAAATTCATTTTAAAGCCAATCAGTCTCATTCACATACAATACTG
TATATTGATTTATGCTGTGTACAAATAGAATTATTACTTCTAGTTGACTTTTTTTTAAATATACATTTTG
CTCAGTAGTGTGTTCTGAATTCTATTCAGTTTGTTTAATAAATAGGGAAAACTGGCAACATGCTAGTTAC
TTTTAATAAAGTAATCCCTGATTCTATACCGAAGTTTTATATCTTAGAATTTTATATTTATTTAAATATT
TACCTTGCTTACCTTGATGGTACTCTTCTAAGACCATTAACTTAAGGTAACTTTATATTGGTAACTCTGA
AAGTATTCATGTTGACTCATTTTTTTCCCCATACATTTCTCACAATAAAATTGTCAGAGACATCTACTAA
TATAAATGGGAGATTTTACAGTCAGGTCTAATTATCATAACATGGAAGTCATTTACTTGTCTTGCTTAAT
ATTTTCAGACCACTTGACAGTGAAAGTTTCCATTTGAGCTGTTGCGTCCCTGGCTTTGCTGAGTAAAGAG
CAGTGGCTGGGTTCGTGTTTACTTTTCAAATATACTTCTTTTGGCTTTCTTTGGATTATTTACATCTTTT
GTCAGCGTAGCAAACTTTTAGAAAACCTTATTGAAAAACTGTGCTTGCTCATGTTGTATTTTGATTATTC
TGTCTGTGCGGCTTCATCTTGGAATGGTTGTGTGCTACAAATGACACTTACTGAGGACTGCATTTTGGAA
TCTCCTAGAGGTAACTCATGGCTTATAGGATCTTTTGCAACTTTATGTATGTAAATGTACCCTGAATTAT
ATATATACACATATATATCATGTACCTGTGTGTATTGCTTATTTTACATATTTATACACACAACCCCAAG
TAGTAGTTGTTTAAAATCTATAATGAAAAGTATTAAATTTACAATAACATGAAAGATCCAGGGATGCATG
AGAGAGC
