Features (pLannotate 1.2.2; 17 found; start..end, strand, type, name):
     58..74      -  protein_bind   lac operator: The lac repressor binds to the lac operator to inhibit transcription in E. coli. This inhibition can be relieved by adding lactose or isopropyl-β-D-thiogalactopyranoside (IPTG). lac repressor encoded by lacI
     82..112     -  promoter       lac promoter: promoter for the E. coli lac operon
    127..148     -  protein_bind   CAP binding site: CAP binding activates transcription in the presence of cAMP. E. coli catabolite activator protein
    161..253     -  CDS            lacI (fragment): lac repressor; lacI; The lac repressor binds to the lac operator to inhibit transcription in E. coli. This inhibition can be relieved by adding lactose or isopropyl-β-D-thiogalactopyranoside (IPTG).
    436..1024    -  rep_origin     ori: high-copy-number ColE1/pMB1/pBR322/pUC origin of replication
   1195..2055    -  CDS            AmpR: β-lactamase; bla; confers resistance to ampicillin, carbenicillin, and related antibiotics
   2056..2160    -  promoter       AmpR promoter: bla
   2255..2290    +  CDS            rop (fragment): Rop protein, which maintains plasmids at low copy number; rop
   2392..2491    +  misc_feature   bom (fragment): basis of mobility region from pBR322
   2497..2654    -  CDS            lacZα (fragment): LacZα fragment of β-galactosidase; lacZ fragment
   2671..3507    +  CDS            Zfx (fragment): ZFX_MOUSE - Experimental evidence at protein level: Swiss-Prot protein existence level 1. Probable transcriptional activator. From Mus musculus (Mouse).
   3528..3548    +  CDS            capTEV™ (fragment): composite tag for in vivo biotinylation, TEV protease cleavage, and 6xHis tagging
   3562..3606    +  CDS            S-Tag: affinity and epitope tag derived from pancreatic ribonuclease A
   3697..4416    +  CDS            EGFP: the original enhanced GFP (Yang et al., 1996) mammalian codon-optimized
   4454..5039    +  misc_feature   IRES2: internal ribosome entry site (IRES) of the encephalomyocarditis virus (EMCV)
   5121..5924    +  CDS            NeoR/KanR: aminoglycoside phosphotransferase from Tn5; aph(3')-II (or nptII); confers resistance to neomycin, kanamycin, and G418 (Geneticin®)
   6937..21      +  misc_feature   MCS (fragment) (across the origin): pUC18/19 multiple cloning site
>Addgene plasmid #112366 | pZFX-donor | addgene full sequence | sequence record 229714 | Addgene NGS Result
GACCTGCAGGCATGCAAGCTTGGCGTAATCATGGTCATAGCTGTTTCCTGTGTGAAATTGTTATCCGCTC
ACAATTCCACACAACATACGAGCCGGAAGCATAAAGTGTAAAGCCTGGGGTGCCTAATGAGTGAGCTAAC
TCACATTAATTGCGTTGCGCTCACTGCCCGCTTTCCAGTCGGGAAACCTGTCGTGCCAGCTGCATTAATG
AATCGGCCAACGCGCGGGGAGAGGCGGTTTGCGTATTGGGCGCTCTTCCGCTTCCTCGCTCACTGACTCG
CTGCGCTCGGTCGTTCGGCTGCGGCGAGCGGTATCAGCTCACTCAAAGGCGGTAATACGGTTATCCACAG
AATCAGGGGATAACGCAGGAAAGAACATGTGAGCAAAAGGCCAGCAAAAGGCCAGGAACCGTAAAAAGGC
CGCGTTGCTGGCGTTTTTCCATAGGCTCCGCCCCCCTGACGAGCATCACAAAAATCGACGCTCAAGTCAG
AGGTGGCGAAACCCGACAGGACTATAAAGATACCAGGCGTTTCCCCCTGGAAGCTCCCTCGTGCGCTCTC
CTGTTCCGACCCTGCCGCTTACCGGATACCTGTCCGCCTTTCTCCCTTCGGGAAGCGTGGCGCTTTCTCA
TAGCTCACGCTGTAGGTATCTCAGTTCGGTGTAGGTCGTTCGCTCCAAGCTGGGCTGTGTGCACGAACCC
CCCGTTCAGCCCGACCGCTGCGCCTTATCCGGTAACTATCGTCTTGAGTCCAACCCGGTAAGACACGACT
TATCGCCACTGGCAGCAGCCACTGGTAACAGGATTAGCAGAGCGAGGTATGTAGGCGGTGCTACAGAGTT
CTTGAAGTGGTGGCCTAACTACGGCTACACTAGAAGAACAGTATTTGGTATCTGCGCTCTGCTGAAGCCA
GTTACCTTCGGAAAAAGAGTTGGTAGCTCTTGATCCGGCAAACAAACCACCGCTGGTAGCGGTGGTTTTT
TTGTTTGCAAGCAGCAGATTACGCGCAGAAAAAAAGGATCTCAAGAAGATCCTTTGATCTTTTCTACGGG
GTCTGACGCTCAGTGGAACGAAAACTCACGTTAAGGGATTTTGGTCATGAGATTATCAAAAAGGATCTTC
ACCTAGATCCTTTTAAATTAAAAATGAAGTTTTAAATCAATCTAAAGTATATATGAGTAAACTTGGTCTG
ACAGTTACCAATGCTTAATCAGTGAGGCACCTATCTCAGCGATCTGTCTATTTCGTTCATCCATAGTTGC
CTGACTCCCCGTCGTGTAGATAACTACGATACGGGAGGGCTTACCATCTGGCCCCAGTGCTGCAATGATA
CCGCGAGACCCACGCTCACCGGCTCCAGATTTATCAGCAATAAACCAGCCAGCCGGAAGGGCCGAGCGCA
GAAGTGGTCCTGCAACTTTATCCGCCTCCATCCAGTCTATTAATTGTTGCCGGGAAGCTAGAGTAAGTAG
TTCGCCAGTTAATAGTTTGCGCAACGTTGTTGCCATTGCTACAGGCATCGTGGTGTCACGCTCGTCGTTT
GGTATGGCTTCATTCAGCTCCGGTTCCCAACGATCAAGGCGAGTTACATGATCCCCCATGTTGTGCAAAA
AAGCGGTTAGCTCCTTCGGTCCTCCGATCGTTGTCAGAAGTAAGTTGGCCGCAGTGTTATCACTCATGGT
TATGGCAGCACTGCATAATTCTCTTACTGTCATGCCATCCGTAAGATGCTTTTCTGTGACTGGTGAGTAC
TCAACCAAGTCATTCTGAGAATAGTGTATGCGGCGACCGAGTTGCTCTTGCCCGGCGTCAATACGGGATA
ATACCGCGCCACATAGCAGAACTTTAAAAGTGCTCATCATTGGAAAACGTTCTTCGGGGCGAAAACTCTC
AAGGATCTTACCGCTGTTGAGATCCAGTTCGATGTAACCCACTCGTGCACCCAACTGATCTTCAGCATCT
TTTACTTTCACCAGCGTTTCTGGGTGAGCAAAAACAGGAAGGCAAAATGCCGCAAAAAAGGGAATAAGGG
CGACACGGAAATGTTGAATACTCATACTCTTCCTTTTTCAATATTATTGAAGCATTTATCAGGGTTATTG
TCTCATGAGCGGATACATATTTGAATGTATTTAGAAAAATAAACAAATAGGGGTTCCGCGCACATTTCCC
CGAAAAGTGCCACCTGACGTCTAAGAAACCATTATTATCATGACATTAACCTATAAAAATAGGCGTATCA
CGAGGCCCTTTCGTCTCGCGCGTTTCGGTGATGACGGTGAAAACCTCTGACACATGCAGCTCCCGGAGAC
GGTCACAGCTTGTCTGTAAGCGGATGCCGGGAGCAGACAAGCCCGTCAGGGCGCGTCAGCGGGTGTTGGC
GGGTGTCGGGGCTGGCTTAACTATGCGGCATCAGAGCAGATTGTACTGAGAGTGCACCATATGCGGTGTG
AAATACCGCACAGATGCGTAAGGAGAAAATACCGCATCAGGCGCCATTCGCCATTCAGGCTGCGCAACTG
TTGGGAAGGGCGATCGGTGCGGGCCTCTTCGCTATTACGCCAGCTGGCGAAAGGGGGATGTGCTGCAAGG
CGATTAAGTTGGGTAACGCCAGGGTTTTCCCAGTCACGACGTTGTAAAACGACGGCCAGTGAATTCGAGC
TCGGTACCCCGAGACAGCTGAACAAGGGTTATTGAATCGCCACCTCTTGGCAGTCCACAGCAAGAACTTT
CCTCATATTTGTGTGGAGTGTGGTAAGGGTTTTCGTCACCCGTCAGAGCTCAAAAAGCACATGAGAATCC
ATACTGGGGAGAAGCCGTACCAATGCCAGTACTGCGAATATAGGTCTGCAGACTCTTCTAACTTGAAAAC
GCATGTCAAAACTAAGCATAGTAAAGAGATGCCATTCAAGTGTGACATTTGTCTTCTGACTTTCTCGGAT
ACCAAAGAGGTGCAGCAACATGCTCTTATCCACCAAGAAAGCAAAACACACCAGTGTTTGCATTGCGACC
ACAAGAGTTCGAACTCAAGTGATTTGAAACGACACATAATTTCAGTTCACACGAAAGACTACCCCCATAA
GTGTGACATGTGTGATAAAGGCTTTCACAGGCCTTCAGAACTCAAGAAACACGTGGCTGCCCACAAGGGC
AAAAAAATGCACCAGTGTAGACATTGTGACTTTAAGATTGCAGATCCATTTGTTCTAAGTCGCCATATTC
TCTCAGTTCACACAAAGGATCTTCCATTTAGGTGCAAGAGATGTAGAAAGGGATTTAGGCAACAGAGTGA
GCTTAAAAAGCATATGAAGACACACAGTGGCAGGAAAGTGTATCAGTGTGAGTACTGTGAGTATAGCACT
ACAGATGCCTCAGGCTTTAAACGGCACGTTATTTCCATTCACACGAAAGACTATCCTCACCGGTGTGAGT
ACTGCAAGAAAGGCTTCCGAAGACCTTCAGAAAAGAACCAGCACATAATGCGACATCATAAAGAAGTTGG
CCTGCCCGGGATTCCAACTACTGCAAGCGAGAATCTTTATTTTCAGGGCGCCGCCAAATTCAAAGAAACC
GCTGCTGCTAAATTCGAACGCCAGCACATGGACAGCGGAGGTGGAGGTTCGAGCGGTCCCTCGGGTTCGT
CGAGCCTGGAAGTTCTGTTCCAGGGGCCCCTGTCGTCGAGCGGTCCCTCGGGTTCGATGGTGAGCAAAGG
CGAGGAGCTGTTCACCGGGGTGGTGCCCATCCTGGTCGAGCTGGACGGCGACGTAAACGGCCACAAGTTC
AGCGTGTCCGGCGAGGGCGAGGGCGATGCCACCTACGGCAAGCTGACCCTGAAGTTCATCTGCACCACCG
GCAAGCTGCCCGTGCCCTGGCCCACCCTCGTGACCACCCTGACCTACGGCGTGCAGTGCTTCAGCCGCTA
CCCCGACCACATGAAGCAGCACGACTTCTTCAAGTCCGCCATGCCCGAAGGCTACGTCCAGGAGCGCACC
ATCTTCTTCAAGGACGACGGCAACTACAAGACCCGCGCCGAGGTGAAGTTCGAGGGCGACACCCTGGTGA
ACCGCATCGAGCTGAAGGGCATCGACTTCAAGGAGGACGGCAACATCCTGGGGCACAAGCTGGAGTACAA
CTACAACAGCCACAACGTCTATATCATGGCCGACAAGCAGAAGAACGGCATCAAGGTGAACTTCAAGATC
CGCCACAACATCGAGGACGGCAGCGTGCAGCTCGCCGACCACTACCAGCAGAACACCCCCATCGGCGACG
GCCCCGTGCTGCTGCCCGACAACCACTACCTGAGCACCCAGTCCGCCCTGAGCAAAGACCCCAACGAGAA
GCGCGATCACATGGTCCTTAAGGAGTTCGTGACCGCCGCCGGGATCACTCTCGGCATGGACGAGCTGTAC
AAGTAATGATCTAGAGTCGAGTTAATTAAGAATTCCGCCCCCCCCCCTCTCCCTCCCCCCCCCTAACGTT
ACTGGCCGAAGCCGCTTGGAATAAGGCCGGTGTGCGTTTGTCTATATGTTATTTTCCACCATATTGCCGT
CTTTTGGCAATGTGAGGGCCCGGAAACCTGGCCCTGTCTTCTTGACGAGCATTCCTAGGGGTCTTTCCCC
TCTCGCCAAAGGAATGCAGGGTCTGTTGAATGTCGTGAAGGAAGCAGTTCCTCTGGAAGCTTCTTGAAGA
CAAACAACGTCTGTAGCGACCCTTTGCAGGCAGCGGAACCCCCCACCTGGCGACAGGTGCCTCTGCGGCC
AAAAGCCACGTGTATAAGATACACCTGCAAAGGCGGCACAACCCCAGTGCCACGTTGTGAGTTGGATAGT
TGTGGAAAGAGTCAAATGGCTCTCCTCAAGCGTATTCAACAAGGGGCTGAAGGATGCCCAGAAGGTACCC
CATTGTATGGGATCTGATCTGGGGCCTCGGTGCACATGCTTTACATGTGTTTAGTCGAGGTTAAAAAAAC
GTCTAGGCCCCCCGAACCACGGGGACGTGGTTTTCCTTTGAAAAACACGATGATAATATGGCCACAACCT
GTTACATTGCACAAGATAAAAATATATCATCACGAACAGTAAAACTGTCTGCTTACATAAACAGTAATAC
AAGGGGTGTTATGGGATCGGCCATTGAACAAGATGGATTGCACGCAGGTTCTCCGGCCGCTTGGGTGGAG
AGGCTATTCGGCTATGACTGGGCACAACAGACAATCGGCTGCTCTGATGCCGCCGTGTTCCGGCTGTCAG
CGCAGGGGCGCCCGGTTCTTTTTGTCAAGACCGACCTGTCCGGTGCCCTGAATGAACTGCAGGACGAGGC
AGCGCGGCTATCGTGGCTGGCCACGACGGGCGTTCCTTGCGCAGCTGTGCTCGACGTTGTCACTGAAGCG
GGAAGGGACTGGCTGCTATTGGGCGAAGTGCCGGGGCAGGATCTCCTGTCATCTCACCTTGCTCCTGCCG
AGAAAGTATCCATCATGGCTGATGCAATGCGGCGGCTGCATACGCTTGATCCGGCTACCTGCCCATTCGA
CCACCAAGCGAAACATCGCATCGAGCGAGCACGTACTCGGATGGAAGCCGGTCTTGTCGATCAGGATGAT
CTGGACGAAGAGCATCAGGGGCTCGCGCCAGCCGAACTGTTCGCCAGGCTCAAGGCGCGCATGCCCGACG
GCGAGGATCTCGTCGTGACCCATGGCGATGCCTGCTTGCCGAATATCATGGTGGAAAATGGCCGCTTTTC
TGGATTCATCGACTGTGGCCGGCTGGGTGTGGCGGACCGCTATCAGGACATAGCGTTGGCTACCCGTGAT
ATTGCTGAAGAGCTTGGCGGCGAATGGGCTGACCGCTTCCTCGTGCTTTACGGTATCGCCGCTCCCGATT
CGCAGCGCATCGCCTTCTATCGCCTTCTTGACGAGTTCTTCTGAGTCTAACAATACTTCTACAGAACGTT
TGTAGAGATATTGGCCTTGAAGCAGAAAATTCATTTTAAAGCCAATCAGTCTCATTCACATACAATACTG
TATATTGATTTATGCTGTGTACAAATAGAATTATTACTTCTAGTTGACTTTTTTTTAAATATACATTTTG
CTCAGTAGTGTGTTCTGAATTCTATTCAGTTTGTTTAATAAATAGGGAAAACTGGCAACATGCTAGTTAC
TTTTAATAAAGTAATCCCTGATTCTATACCGAAGTTTTATATCTTAGAATTTTATATTTATTTAAATATT
TACCTTGCTTACCTTGATGGTACTCTTCTAAGACCATTAACTTAAGGTAACTTTATATTGGTAACTCTGA
AAGTATTCATGTTGACTCATTTTTTTCCCCATACATTTCTCACAATAAAATTGTCAGAGACATCTACTAA
TATAAATGGGAGATTTTACAGTCAGGTCTAATTATCATAACATGGAAGTCATTTACTTGTCTTGCTTAAT
ATTTTCAGACCACTTGACAGTGAAAGTTTCCATTTGAGCTGTTGCGTCCCTGGCTTTGCTGAGTAAAGAG
CAGTGGCTGGGTTCGTGTTTACTTTTCAAATATACTTCTTTTGGCTTTCTTTGGATTATTTACATCTTTT
GTCAGCGTAGCAAACTTTTAGAAAACCTTATTGAAAAACTGTGCTTGCTCATGTTGTATTTTGATTATTC
TGTCTGTGCGGCTTCATCTTGGAATGGTTGTGTGCTACAAATGACACTTACTGAGGACTGCATTTTGGAA
TCTCCTAGAGGTAACTCATGGCTTATAGGATCTTTTGCAACTTTATGTATGTAAATGTACCCTGAATTAT
ATATATACACATATATATCATGTACCTGTGTGTATTGCTTATTTTACATATTTATACACACAACCCCAAG
TAGTAGTTGTTTAAAATCTATAATGAAAAGTATTAAATTTACAATAACATGAAAGATCCAGGGATGCATG
AGAGAGC
